>Addgene plasmid #238720 | NanoBRET Assay Vector, HaloTag-Syk | addgene full sequence | sequence record 479215 | Addgene NGS Result
TCAATATTGGCCATTAGCCATATTATTCATTGGTTATATAGCATAAATCAATATTGGCTATTGGCCATTG
CATACGTTGTATCTATATCATAATATGTACATTTATATTGGCTCATGTCCAATATGACCGCCATGTTGGC
ATTGATTATTGACTAGTTATTAATAGTAATCAATTACGGGGTCATTAGTTCATAGCCCATATATGGAGTT
CCGCGTTACATAACTTACGGTAAATGGCCCGCCTGGCTGACCGCCCAACGACCCCCGCCCATTGACGTCA
ATAATGACGTATGTTCCCATAGTAACGCCAATAGGGACTTTCCATTGACGTCAATGGGTGGAGTATTTAC
GGTAAACTGCCCACTTGGCAGTACATCAAGTGTATCATATGCCAAGTCCGCCCCCTATTGACGTCAATGA
CGGTAAATGGCCCGCCTGGCATTATGCCCAGTACATGACCTTACGGGACTTTCCTACTTGGCAGTACATC
TACGTATTAGTCATCGCTATTACCATGGTGATGCGGTTTTGGCAGTACACCAATGGGCGTGGATAGCGGT
TTGACTCACGGGGATTTCCAAGTCTCCACCCCATTGACGTCAATGGGAGTTTGTTTTGGCACCAAAATCA
ACGGGACTTTCCAAAATGTCGTAATAACCCCGCCCCGTTGACGCAAATGGGCGGTAGGCGTGTACGGTGG
GAGGTCTATATAAGCAGAGCTGGTTTAGTGAACCGTCAGATCACTAGAAGCTTTATTGCGGTAGTTTATC
ACAGTTAAATTGCTAACGCAGTCAGTGCTTCTGACACAACAGTCTCGAACTTAAGCTGCAGAAGTTGGTC
GTGAGGCACTGGGCAGGTAAGTATCAAGGTTACAAGACAGGTTTAAGGAGACCAATAGAAACTGGGCTTG
TCGAGACAGAGAAGACTCTTGCGTTTCTGATAGGCACCTATTGGTCTTACTGACATCCACTTTGCCTTTC
TCTCCACAGGTGTCCACTCCCAGTTCAATTACAGCTCTTAAGGCTAGAGTATTAATACGACTCACTATAG
GGCTAGCAAAGCCACCATGGCAGAAATCGGTACTGGCTTTCCATTCGACCCCCATTATGTGGAAGTCCTG
GGCGAGCGCATGCACTACGTCGATGTTGGTCCGCGCGATGGCACCCCTGTGCTGTTCCTGCACGGTAACC
CGACCTCCTCCTACGTGTGGCGCAACATCATCCCGCATGTTGCACCGACCCATCGCTGCATTGCTCCAGA
CCTGATCGGTATGGGCAAATCCGACAAACCAGACCTGGGTTATTTCTTCGACGACCACGTCCGCTTCATG
GATGCCTTCATCGAAGCCCTGGGTCTGGAAGAGGTCGTCCTGGTCATTCACGACTGGGGCTCCGCTCTGG
GTTTCCACTGGGCCAAGCGCAATCCAGAGCGCGTCAAAGGTATTGCATTTATGGAGTTCATCCGCCCTAT
CCCGACCTGGGACGAATGGCCAGAATTTGCCCGCGAGACCTTCCAGGCCTTCCGCACCACCGACGTCGGC
CGCAAGCTGATCATCGATCAGAACGTTTTTATCGAGGGTACGCTGCCGATGGGTGTCGTCCGCCCGCTGA
CTGAAGTCGAGATGGACCATTACCGCGAGCCGTTCCTGAATCCTGTTGACCGCGAGCCACTGTGGCGCTT
CCCAAACGAGCTGCCAATCGCCGGTGAGCCAGCGAACATCGTCGCGCTGGTCGAAGAATACATGGACTGG
CTGCACCAGTCCCCTGTCCCGAAGCTGCTGTTCTGGGGCACCCCAGGCGTTCTGATCCCACCGGCCGAAG
CCGCTCGCCTGGCCAAAAGCCTGCCTAACTGCAAGGCTGTGGACATCGGCCCGGGTCTGAATCTGCTGCA
AGAAGACAACCCGGACCTGATCGGCAGCGAGATCGCGCGCTGGCTGTCGACGCTCGAGATTTCCGGCGAG
CCAACCACTGAGGATCTGTACTTTCAGAGCGATAACGCGATCGCCATGGCCAGCAGCGGCATGGCTGAC
[762 nt withheld, positions 2030-2791]
GGCACACAGGGAAATGTTAATTTTGGAGGCCGTCCACAACTTCCAGGTTCCCATCCTGCGACTTGGTCAG
CGGGTGGAATAATCTCAAGAATCAAATCATACTCCTTCCCAAAGCCTGGCCACAGAAAGTCCTCCCCTGC
CCAAGGGAACCGGCAAGAGAGTACTGTGTCATTCAATCCGTATGAGCCAGAACTTGCACCCTGGGCTGCA
GACAAAGGCCCCCAGAGAGAAGCCCTACCCATGGACACAGAGGTGTACGAGAGCCCCTACGCGGACCCCG
AGGAGATCAGGCCCAAGGAGGTTTACCTGGACCGAAAGCTGCTGACGCTGGAAGACAAAGAACTGGGCTC
TGGTAATTTTGGAACTGTGAAAAAGGGCTACTACCAAATGAAAAAAGTTGTGAAAACCGTGGCTGTGAAA
ATACTGAAAAACGAGGCCAATGACCCCGCTCTTAAAGATGAGTTATTAGCAGAAGCAAATGTCATGCAGC
AGCTGGACAACCCGTACATCGTGCGGATGATCGGGATATGCGAGGCCGAGTCCTGGATGCTGGTTATGGA
GATGGCAGAACTTGGTCCCCTCAATAAGTATTTGCAGCAGAACAGACATGTCAAGGATAAGAACATCATA
GAACTGGTTCATCAGGTTTCCATGGGCATGAAGTACTTGGAGGAGAGCAATTTTGTGCACAGAGATCTGG
CTGCAAGAAATGTGTTGCTAGTTACCCAACATTACGCCAAGATCAGTGATTTCGGACTTTCCAAAGCACT
GCGTGCTGATGAAAACTACTACAAGGCCCAGACCCATGGAAAGTGGCCTGTCAAGTGGTACGCTCCGGAA
TGCATCAACTACTACAAGTTCTCCAGCAAAAGCGATGTCTGGAGCTTTGGAGTGTTGATGTGGGAAGCAT
TCTCCTATGGGCAGAAGCCATATCGAGGGATGAAAGGAAGTGAAGTCACCGCTATGTTAGAGAAAGGAGA
GCGGATGGGGTGCCCTGCAGGGTGTCCAAGAGAGATGTACGATCTCATGAATCTGTGCTGGACATACGAT
GTGGAAAACAGGCCCGGATTCGCAGCAGTGGAACTGCGGCTGCGCAATTACTACTATGACGTGGTGAACG
TTTAAACGAATTCGGGCTCGGTACCCGGGGATCCTCTAGAGTCGACCTGCAGGCATGCAAGCTGATCCGG
CTGCTAACAAAGCCCGAAAGGAAGCTGAGTTGGCTGCTGCCACCGCTGAGCAATAACTAGCATAACCCCT
TGGGGCGGCCGCTTCGAGCAGACATGATAAGATACATTGATGAGTTTGGACAAACCACAACTAGAATGCA
GTGAAAAAAATGCTTTATTTGTGAAATTTGTGATGCTATTGCTTTATTTGTAACCATTATAAGCTGCAAT
AAACAAGTTAACAACAACAATTGCATTCATTTTATGTTTCAGGTTCAGGGGGAGATGTGGGAGGTTTTTT
TAAGCAAGTAAAACCTCTACAAATGTGGTAAAATCGAATTCTAATGGATCCTCTTTGCGCTTGCGTTTTC
CCTTGTCCAGATAGCCCAGTAGCTGACATTCATCCGGGGTCAGCACCGTTTCTGCGGACTGGCTTTCTAC
GTAATGGTTTCTTAGACGTCAGGTGGCACTTTTCGGGGAAATGTGCGCGGAACCCCTATTTGTTTATTTT
TCTAAATACATTCAAATATGTATCCGCTCATGAGACAATAACCCTGATAAATGCTTCAATAATATTGAAA
AAGGAAGAGTATGAGTATTCAACATTTCCGTGTCGCCCTTATTCCCTTTTTTGCGGCATTTTGCCTTCCT
GTTTTTGCTCACCCAGAAACGCTGGTGAAAGTAAAAGATGCTGAAGATCAGTTGGGTGCACGAGTGGGTT
ACATCGAACTGGATCTCAACAGCGGTAAGATCCTTGAGAGTTTTCGCCCCGAAGAACGTTTTCCAATGAT
GAGCACTTTCAAAGTTCTGCTATGTGGCGCGGTATTATCCCGTATTGACGCCGGGCAAGAGCAACTCGGT
CGCCGCATACACTATTCTCAGAATGACTTGGTTGAGTACTCACCAGTCACAGAAAAGCATCTTACGGATG
GCATGACAGTAAGAGAATTATGCAGTGCTGCCATAACCATGAGTGATAACACTGCGGCCAACTTACTTCT
GACAACTATCGGAGGACCGAAGGAGCTAACCGCTTTTTTGCACAACATGGGGGATCATGTAACTCGCCTT
GATCGTTGGGAACCGGAGCTGAATGAAGCCATACCAAACGACGAGCGTGACACCACGATGCCTGTAGCAA
TGGCAACAACGTTGCGCAAACTATTAACTGGCGAACTACTTACTCTAGCTTCCCGGCAACAATTAATAGA
CTGGATGGAGGCGGATAAAGTTGCAGGACCACTTCTGCGCTCGGCCCTTCCGGCTGGCTGGTTTATTGCT
GATAAATCTGGAGCCGGTGAGCGTGGGTCTCGCGGTATCATTGCAGCACTGGGGCCAGATGGTAAGCCCT
CCCGTATCGTAGTTATCTACACGACGGGGAGTCAGGCAACTATGGATGAACGAAATAGACAGATCGCTGA
GATAGGTGCCTCACTGATTAAGCATTGGTAATTCGAAATGACCGACCAAGCGACGCCCAACCGGTATCAG
CTCACTCAAAGGCGGTAATACGGTTATCCACAGAATCAGGGGATAACGCAGGAAAGAACATGTGAGCAAA
AGGCCAGCAAAAGGCCAGGAACCGTAAAAAGGCCGCGTTGCTGGCGTTTTTCCATAGGCTCCGCCCCCCT
GACGAGCATCACAAAAATCGACGCTCAAGTCAGAGGTGGCGAAACCCGACAGGACTATAAAGATACCAGG
CGTTTCCCCCTGGAAGCTCCCTCGTGCGCTCTCCTGTTCCGACCCTGCCGCTTACCGGATACCTGTCCGC
CTTTCTCCCTTCGGGAAGCGTGGCGCTTTCTCATAGCTCACGCTGTAGGTATCTCAGTTCGGTGTAGGTC
GTTCGCTCCAAGCTGGGCTGTGTGCACGAACCCCCCGTTCAGCCCGACCGCTGCGCCTTATCCGGTAACT
ATCGTCTTGAGTCCAACCCGGTAAGACACGACTTATCGCCACTGGCAGCAGCCACTGGTAACAGGATTAG
CAGAGCGAGGTATGTAGGCGGTGCTACAGAGTTCTTGAAGTGGTGGCCTAACTACGGCTACACTAGAAGG
ACAGTATTTGGTATCTGCGCTCTGCTGAAGCCAGTTACCTTCGGAAAAAGAGTTGGTAGCTCTTGATCCG
GCAAACAAACCACCGCTGGTAGCGGTGGTTTTTTTGTTTGCAAGCAGCAGATTACGCGCAGAAAAAAAGG
ATTTCAAGAAGATCCTTTGATCTTTTCTACGGGGTCTGACGCTCAGTGGAACGAAAACTCACGTTAAGGG
ATTTTGGTCATGAGATTATCAAAAAGGATCTTCACCTAGATCCTTTTATAGTCCGGAAATACAGGAACGC
ACGCTGGATGGCCCTTCGCTGGGATGGTGAAACCATGAAAAATGGCAGCTTCAGTGGATTAAGTGGGGGT
AATGTGGCCTGTACCCTCTGGTTGCATAGGTATTCATACGGTTAAAATTTATCAGGCGCGATTGCGGCAG
TTTTTCGGGTGGTTTGTTGCCATTTTTACCTGTCTGCTGCCGTGATCGCGCTGAACGCGTTTTAGCGGTG
CGTACAATTAAGGGATTATGGTAAATCCACTTACTGTCTGCCCTCGTAGCCATCGAGATAAACCGCAGTA
CTCCGGCCACGATGCGTCCGGCGTAGAGGATCGAGATCT
Features (pLannotate 1.2.2; 17 found; start..end, strand, type, name):
    140..517     +  enhancer       CMV enhancer: human cytomegalovirus immediate early enhancer
    519..718     +  promoter       CMV promoter: human cytomegalovirus (CMV) immediate early promoter
    857..989     +  intron         chimeric intron: chimera between introns from human β-globin and immunoglobulin heavy chain genes
   1033..1051    +  promoter       T7 promoter: promoter for bacteriophage T7 RNA polymerase
   1067..1957    +  CDS            HaloTag®: modified bacterial dehalogenase that forms covalent bonds with chloroalkane derivatives
   1970..1990    +  CDS            TEV site: tobacco etch virus (TEV) protease recognition and cleavage site
   2006..3910    +  CDS            SYK (sequence partly withheld): KSYK_HUMAN - Experimental evidence at protein level: Swiss-Prot protein existence level 1. Non-receptor tyrosine kinase which mediates signal transduction downstream of a variety of transmembrane receptors including classical immunoreceptors like the B-cell receptor (BCR). Regulates several biological processes including innate and adaptive immunity, cell adhesion, osteoclast maturation, platelet activation and vascular development. Assembles into signaling complexes with activated receptors at the plasma membrane via interaction between its SH2 domains and the receptor tyrosine-phosphorylated
   3919..3974    +  misc_feature   MCS: pUC18/19 multiple cloning site
   3981..4030    +  CDS            SET1 (fragment): solubility-enhancement tag derived from T7 phage gene 10B
   4038..4057    +  terminator     T7 terminator (fragment): transcription terminator for bacteriophage T7 RNA polymerase
   4079..4200    -  polyA_signal   SV40 poly(A) signal: SV40 polyadenylation signal
   4223..4291    -  CDS            large T antigen (fragment): large T antigen from SV40 (simian virus 40)
   4312..4404    -  CDS            tnpA (fragment): TN5P_ECOLX - Also known as tnp. Experimental evidence at protein level: Swiss-Prot protein existence level 1. Mediates transposition of transposon Tn5 by a 'cut and paste' mechanism. First, the monomeric transposase binds the 19 bp inverted DNA repeats flanking the transposon. Then, dimerization of the DNA- bound transposase creates a synaptic DNA complex. After nicking of the first DNA strand, excision of the transposon proceeds through a series of intermediates. The transposase then mediates the insertion of the transposon at a new site by strand transfer. The activity of the wild- type tran
   4447..4551    +  promoter       AmpR promoter: bla
   4552..5412    +  CDS            AmpR: β-lactamase; bla; confers resistance to ampicillin, carbenicillin, and related antibiotics
   5570..6158    -  rep_origin     ori: high-copy-number ColE1/pMB1/pBR322/pUC origin of replication
   6274..6557    +  misc_feature   cer region: ColE1-derived recombination site that helps to maintain plasmids as monomers
