[The description below was written by a language model from this plasmid's Addgene catalogue record and pLannotate feature annotations shown in this document.]
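Description:
NanoBRET Assay Vector, HaloTag-Syk is a 6.6 kb mammalian expression plasmid built on the pFN21A HaloTag CMV Flexi Vector backbone. It is propagated in E. coli as a high-copy plasmid through a ColE1/pUC-type origin and selected with ampicillin via the β-lactamase (AmpR) gene and its own promoter. A ColE1-derived cer region is also annotated; this recombination site helps resolve plasmid multimers so the plasmid is maintained as monomers. No mammalian selection marker appears in the feature table, which suggests transient transfection as the likely mode of use.

The expression cassette is driven by the human cytomegalovirus immediate early enhancer and promoter, followed by a chimeric β-globin/immunoglobulin intron that generally improves transcript processing and expression. A T7 promoter sits just upstream of the coding region, which would also permit T7 polymerase-based transcription. The open reading frame encodes HaloTag, a modified bacterial dehalogenase that bonds covalently to chloroalkane ligands, then a TEV protease cleavage site, then unmutated human SYK, a non-receptor tyrosine kinase that signals downstream of immunoreceptors such as the B-cell receptor. HaloTag is therefore at the N terminus of the fusion. An SV40 polyadenylation signal lies downstream. The short fragments annotated nearby (a pUC-type MCS, SET1, a T7 terminator, large T antigen and tnpA) are most likely backbone remnants rather than functional parts.

The stated purpose is expression of the HaloTag-Syk fusion in mammalian cells. As the name indicates, it is meant for NanoBRET assays, where a fluorescently labelled HaloTag fusion typically acts as the energy acceptor for a luciferase-tagged partner. The record does not name that partner.
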