Addgene plasmid #238720: NanoBRET Assay Vector, HaloTag-Syk
Purpose: Express HaloTag-Syk Fusion Protein in Mammalian Cells under a CMV promoter
Depositing lab: Promega Corporation.
Backbone
  Vector backbone: pFN21A HaloTag(R) CMV Flexi(R) Vector
  Vector type: Mammalian Expression
Growth in bacteria
  Bacterial resistance: Ampicillin, 100 μg/mL
  Growth temperature: 37°C
  Growth strain: DH5alpha
  Copy number: High Copy
Gene/Insert
  Gene/Insert name: Syk
  Species: H. sapiens (human)
  Mutation: None
  Entrez Gene: SYK (a.k.a. IMD82, p72-Syk)
  Promoter: CMV
  Tag / fusion protein: HaloTag (R) (N terminal on backbone)
  Cloning method: Other
Terms and licenses: Academic/Nonprofit Terms; Industry Terms
How to cite: NanoBRET Assay Vector, HaloTag-Syk was a gift from Promega Corporation (Addgene plasmid # 238720 ; http://n2t.net/addgene:238720 ; RRID:Addgene_238720)
